>Addgene plasmid #224533 | p3E EFS-rtTA/rtTA3 (JDW 1214) | addgene full sequence | sequence record 446891 | Addgene NGS Result
CTTTCCTGCGTTATCCCCTGATTCTGTGGATAACCGTATTACCGCCTTTGAGTGAGCTGATACCGCTCGC
CGCAGCCGAACGACCGAGCGCAGCGAGTCAGTGAGCGAGGAAGCGGAAGAGCGCCCAATACGCAAACCGC
CTCTCCCCGCGCGTTGGCCGATTCATTAATGCAGCTGGCACGACAGGTTTCCCGACTGGAAAGCGGGCAG
TGAGCGCAACGCAATTAATACGCGTACCGCTAGCCAGGAAGAGTTTGTAGAAACGCAAAAAGGCCATCCG
TCAGGATGGCCTTCTGCTTAGTTTGATGCCTGGCAGTTTATGGCGGGCGTCCTGCCCGCCACCCTCCGGG
CCGTTGCTTCACAACGTTCAAATCCGCTCCCGGCGGATTTGTCCTACTCAGGAGAGCGTTCACCGACAAA
CAACAGATAAAACGAAAGGCCCAGTCTTCCGACTGAGCCTTTCGTTTTATTTGATGCCTGGCAGTTCCCT
ACTCTCGCGTTAACGCTAGCATGGATGTTTTCCCAGTCACGACGTTGTAAAACGACGGCCAGTCTTAAGC
TCGGGCCCTGCAGCTCTAGAGCTCGAATTCTACAGGTCACTAATACCATCTAAGTAGTTGGTTCATAGTG
ACTGCATATGTTGTGTTTTACAGTATTATGTAGTCTGTTTTTTATGCAAAATCTAATTTAATATATTGAT
ATTTATATCATTTTACGTTTCTCGTTCAACTTTCTTGTACAAAGTGGAACGCGTCCATGGCTGTGCCTTC
TAGTTGCCAGCCATCTGTTGTTTGCCCCTCCCCCGTGCCTTCCTTGACCCTGGAAGGTGCCACTCCCACT
GTCCTTTCCTAATAAAATGAGGAAATTGCATCGTCGACAGTACTAATAAAATATCTTTATTTTCATTACA
TCTGTGTGTTGGTTTTTTGTGTGAAAGCTTAACATACGCTCTCCATCAAAACAAAACGAAACAAAACAAA
CTAGCAAAATAGGCTGTCCCCAGTGCAAGTGCAGGTGCCAGAACATTTCTCTGATATCATCGATTTAATT
AAACTAGTGGCTCCGGTGCCCGTCAGTGGGCAGAGCGCACATCGCCCACAGTCCCCGAGAAGTTGGGGGG
AGGGGTCGGCAATTGAACCGGTGCCTAGAGAAGGTGGCGCGGGGTAAACTGGGAAAGTGATGTCGTGTAC
TGGCTCCGCCTTTTTCCCGAGGGTGGGGGAGAACCGTATATAAGTGCAGTAGTCGCCGTGAACGTTCTTT
TTCGCAACGGGTTTGCCGCCAGAACACAGGTCTAGACAGCTGGCTAGCGGATCCGCCACCATGTCTAGGC
TGGACAAGAGCAAAGTCATAAACTCTGCTCTGGAATTACTCAATGGAGTCGGTATCGAAGGCCTGACGAC
AAGGAAACTCGCTCAAAAGCTGGGAGTTGAGCAGCCTACCCTGTACTGGCACGTGAAGAACAAGCGGGCC
CTGCTCGATGCCCTGCCAATCGAGATGCTGGACAGGCATCATACCCACTCCTGCCCCCTGGAAGGCGAGT
CATGGCAAGACTTTCTGCGGAACAACGCCAAGTCATACCGCTGTGCTCTCCTCTCACATCGCGACGGGGC
TAAAGTGCATCTCGGCACCCGCCCAACAGAGAAACAGTACGAAACCCTGGAAAATCAGCTCGCGTTCCTG
TGTCAGCAAGGCTTCTCCCTGGAGAACGCACTGTACGCTCTGTCCGCCGTGGGCCACTTTACACTGGGCT
GCGTATTGGAGGAACAGGAGCATCAAGTAGCAAAAGAGGAAAGAGAGACACCTACCACCGATTCTATGCC
CCCACTTCTGAAACAAGCAATTGAGCTGTTCGACCGGCAGGGAGCCGAACCTGCCTTCCTTTTCGGCCTG
GAACTAATCATATGTGGCCTGGAGAAACAGCTAAAGTGCGAAAGCGGCGGGCCGACCGACGCCCTTGACG
ATTTTGACTTAGACATGCTCCCAGCCGATGCCCTTGACGACTTTGACCTTGATATGCTGCCTGCTGACGC
TCTTGACGATTTTGACCTTGACATGCTCCCCGGGTAATGATAGGAATTCCTGCAGCTCGAGCAACTTGTT
TATTGCAGCTTATAATGGTTACAAATAAAGCAATAGCATCACAAATTTCACAAATAAAGCATTTTTTTCA
CTGCATTCTAGTTGTGGTTTGTCCAAACTCATCAATGTATCTTATCATGTCTGGATCGCGGCCGCGGTAC
CCAACTTTATTATACAAAGTTGGCATTATAAAAAAGCATTGCTTATCAATTTGTTGCAACGAACAGGTCA
CTATCAGTCAAAATAAAATCATTATTTGGAGCTCCATGGTAGCGTTAACGCGGCCGCGATATCCCCTATA
GTGAGTCGTATTACATGGTCATAGCTGTTTCCTGGCAGCTCTGGCCCGTGTCTCAAAATCTCTGATGTTA
CATTGCACAAGATAAAAATATATCATCATGAACAATAAAACTGTCTGCTTACATAAACAGTAATACAAGG
GGTGTTATGAGCCATATTCAACGGGAAACGTCGAGGCCGCGATTAAATTCCAACATGGATGCTGATTTAT
ATGGGTATAAATGGGCTCGCGATAATGTCGGGCAATCAGGTGCGACAATCTATCGCTTGTATGGGAAGCC
CGATGCGCCAGAGTTGTTTCTGAAACATGGCAAAGGTAGCGTTGCCAATGATGTTACAGATGAGATGGTC
AGACTAAACTGGCTGACGGAATTTATGCCTCTTCCGACCATCAAGCATTTTATCCGTACTCCTGATGATG
CATGGTTACTCACCACTGCGATCCCCGGAAAAACAGCATTCCAGGTATTAGAAGAATATCCTGATTCAGG
TGAAAATATTGTTGATGCGCTGGCAGTGTTCCTGCGCCGGTTGCATTCGATTCCTGTTTGTAATTGTCCT
TTTAACAGCGATCGCGTATTTCGTCTCGCTCAGGCGCAATCACGAATGAATAACGGTTTGGTTGATGCGA
GTGATTTTGATGACGAGCGTAATGGCTGGCCTGTTGAACAAGTCTGGAAAGAAATGCATAAACTTTTGCC
ATTCTCACCGGATTCAGTCGTCACTCATGGTGATTTCTCACTTGATAACCTTATTTTTGACGAGGGGAAA
TTAATAGGTTGTATTGATGTTGGACGAGTCGGAATCGCAGACCGATACCAGGATCTTGCCATCCTATGGA
ACTGCCTCGGTGAGTTTTCTCCTTCATTACAGAAACGGCTTTTTCAAAAATATGGTATTGATAATCCTGA
TATGAATAAATTGCAGTTTCATTTGATGCTCGATGAGTTTTTCTAATCAGAATTGGTTAATTGGTTGTAA
CACTGGCAGAGCATTACGCTGACTTGACGGGACGGCGCAAGCTCATGACCAAAATCCCTTAACGTGAGTT
ACGCGTCGTTCCACTGAGCGTCAGACCCCGTAGAAAAGATCAAAGGATCTTCTTGAGATCCTTTTTTTCT
GCGCGTAATCTGCTGCTTGCAAACAAAAAAACCACCGCTACCAGCGGTGGTTTGTTTGCCGGATCAAGAG
CTACCAACTCTTTTTCCGAAGGTAACTGGCTTCAGCAGAGCGCAGATACCAAATACTGTTCTTCTAGTGT
AGCCGTAGTTAGGCCACCACTTCAAGAACTCTGTAGCACCGCCTACATACCTCGCTCTGCTAATCCTGTT
ACCAGTGGCTGCTGCCAGTGGCGATAAGTCGTGTCTTACCGGGTTGGACTCAAGACGATAGTTACCGGAT
AAGGCGCAGCGGTCGGGCTGAACGGGGGGTTCGTGCACACAGCCCAGCTTGGAGCGAACGACCTACACCG
AACTGAGATACCTACAGCGTGAGCTATGAGAAAGCGCCACGCTTCCCGAAGGGAGAAAGGCGGACAGGTA
TCCGGTAAGCGGCAGGGTCGGAACAGGAGAGCGCACGAGGGAGCTTCCAGGGGGAAACGCCTGGTATCTT
TATAGTCCTGTCGGGTTTCGCCACCTCTGACTTGAGCGTCGATTTTTGTGATGCTCGTCAGGGGGGCGGA
GCCTATGGAAAAACGCCAGCAACGCGGCCTTTTTACGGTTCCTGGCCTTTTGCTGGCCTTTTGCTCACAT
GTT
Features (pLannotate 1.2.2; 17 found; start..end, strand, type, name):
    121..213     +  CDS            lacI (fragment): lac repressor; lacI; The lac repressor binds to the lac operator to inhibit transcription in E. coli. This inhibition can be relieved by adding lactose or isopropyl-β-D-thiogalactopyranoside (IPTG).
    268..295     -  terminator     rrnB T2 terminator: transcription terminator T2 from the E. coli rrnB gene
    427..470     +  terminator     rrnB T1 terminator: Escherichia coli rrnB; transcription terminator T1 from the E. coli rrnB gene
    517..553     -  CDS            lacZα (fragment): LacZα fragment of β-galactosidase; lacZ fragment
    624..747     -  protein_bind   attR2: mutant version of attR; recombination site for the Gateway® LR reaction LR Clonase™
    761..872     +  polyA_signal   bGH poly(A) signal: bovine growth hormone polyadenylation signal
    885..933     +  polyA_signal   poly(A) signal: synthetic polyadenylation signal
    941..1032    +  misc_feature   pause site: RNA polymerase II transcriptional pause signal from the human α2 globin gene
   1078..1289    +  promoter       EF-1α core promoter: core promoter for human elongation factor EF-1α
   1321..2018    +  CDS            rtTA3 (fragment): reverse tetracycline transactivator 3 activates expression from Tet-responsive promoters in the presence of doxycycline
   1948..2058    +  CDS            VP48: 3 tandem repeats of the minimal activation domain of herpes simplex virus VP16 (Cheng et al., 2013)
   2093..2227    +  polyA_signal   SV40 poly(A) signal: SV40 polyadenylation signal
   2242..2262    -  protein_bind   attB3: mutant version of attB; core recombination site for the Gateway® BP reaction BP Clonase™
   2253..2338    -  protein_bind   attL1 (fragment): mutant version of attL; recombination site for the Gateway® LR reaction LR Clonase™
   2375..2393    -  promoter       T7 promoter: promoter for bacteriophage T7 RNA polymerase
   2527..3336    +  CDS            KanR: aminoglycoside phosphotransferase; aph(3')-Ia; confers resistance to kanamycin in bacteria or G418 (Geneticin®) in eukaryotes
   3483..4071    +  rep_origin     ori: high-copy-number ColE1/pMB1/pBR322/pUC origin of replication
