[The description below was written by a language model from this plasmid's Addgene catalogue record and pLannotate feature annotations shown in this document.]
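Description:
p3E EFS-rtTA/rtTA3 (JDW 1214) is a Gateway 3' entry clone built in the pDONR P2R-P3 backbone, intended as the third-position module in multisite Gateway assemblies rather than as a stand-alone expression vector. It is a small (about 4.1 kb), high-copy plasmid maintained in E. coli through a ColE1/pUC-type origin and selected with kanamycin via an aminoglycoside phosphotransferase gene. The insert is flanked by an annotated attR2 site on one side and, on the other, by overlapping attB3 and partial attL annotations that probably correspond to the attL3 site expected of a 3' entry clone. These sites allow LR recombination with matching 5' and middle entry clones into a destination vector. Backbone remnants include rrnB T1/T2 terminators, a T7 promoter, and short lacI and lacZα fragments.

The payload begins with a transcriptional stop module: a bovine growth hormone poly(A) signal, a synthetic poly(A) signal, and the human α2-globin RNA polymerase II pause site. In an assembled construct these would terminate and insulate the transcript coming from the upstream 5'/middle-entry cassette. Next comes an independent expression unit in which the human EF-1α core (EFS) promoter drives the third-generation reverse tetracycline transactivator rtTA3, including its VP16-derived minimal activation repeats, followed by an SV40 poly(A) signal. The catalogue lists the insert species as human, which fits the promoter, while the transactivator itself is a synthetic bacterial/viral fusion. rtTA3 activates Tet-responsive promoters in the presence of doxycycline, so this module lets users supply constitutive transactivator expression from the same assembled vector that carries another cassette, for example a Tet-responsive one. It belongs to a modular cloning toolkit for vertebrate model systems.
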