Addgene plasmid #224533: p3E EFS-rtTA/rtTA3 (JDW 1214)
Purpose: A Gateway compatible 3' entry clone containing the Human EFS promoter driving rtTA-3rd generation transactivator
Depositing lab: Joshua Wythe. Depositing organization: University of Virginia. Publication: Multisite Assembly of Gateway Induced Clones (MAGIC): a flexible cloning toolbox with diverse applications in vertebrate model systems. Gillespie W, Zhang Y, Ruiz OE, Cerda J, Ortiz-Guzman J, Turner WD, Largoza G, Sherman M, Mosser LE, Fujimoto E, Chien CB, Kwan KM, Arenkiel BR, Devine WP, Wythe JD. bioRxiv [Preprint]. 2024 Jul 13:2024.07.13.603267. doi: 10.1101/2024.07.13.603267. PubMed 39026881.
Backbone
  Vector backbone: pDONR P2R P3
  Vector type: Gateway cloning
Growth in bacteria
  Bacterial resistance: Kanamycin, 50 μg/mL
  Growth temperature: 37°C
  Growth strain: DH5alpha
  Copy number: High Copy
Gene/Insert
  Gene/Insert name: rtTA
  Species: H. sapiens (human)
  Promoter: EFS
  Cloning method: Gateway Cloning
Terms and licenses: Academic/Nonprofit Terms; Industry Terms: Not Available to Industry
Depositor comments: Please visit https://doi.org/10.1101/2024.07.13.603267 for bioRxiv preprint.
How to cite: p3E EFS-rtTA/rtTA3 (JDW 1214) was a gift from Joshua Wythe (Addgene plasmid # 224533 ; http://n2t.net/addgene:224533 ; RRID:Addgene_224533)
